>Addgene plasmid #111908 | IL-8 toehold switch sensor | depositor full sequence | sequence record 211372 | IL-8 toehold switch sensor sequence 4192 bps
AAGTCTAACGCTGCTCTGGGCTAACTGTCGCGCTAATACGACTCACTATAGGGAAAGCTTTACAATAATT
TCTGTGTTGGCGCAGTGTGGGACTTTAGAACAGAGGAGATAAAGATGCACACTGCGCCTAACCTGGCGGC
AGCGCAAAAGATGCGTAAAGGAGAAGAACTTTTCACTGGAGTTGTCCCAATTCTTGTTGAATTAGATGGT
GATGTTAATGGGCACAAATTTTCTGTCAGTGGAGAGGGTGAAGGTGATGCAACATACGGAAAACTTACCC
TTAAATTTATTTGCACTACTGGAAAACTACCTGTTCCGTGGCCAACACTTGTCACTACTTTCGGTTATGG
TGTTCAATGCTTTGCGAGATACCCAGATCACATGAAACAGCATGACTTTTTCAAGAGTGCCATGCCCGAA
GGTTACGTACAGGAAAGAACTATATTTTTCAAAGATGACGGGAACTACAAGACACGTGCTGAAGTCAAGT
TTGAAGGTGATACCCTTGTTAATAGAATCGAGTTAAAAGGTATTGATTTTAAAGAAGATGGAAACATTCT
TGGACACAAATTGGAATACAACTATAACTCACACAATGTATACATCATGGCAGACAAACAAAAGAATGGA
ATCAAAGTTAACTTCAAAATTAGACACAACATTGAAGATGGAAGCGTTCAACTAGCAGACCATTATCAAC
AAAATACTCCGATTGGCGATGGCCCTGTCCTTTTACCAGACAACCATTACCTGTCCACACAATCTGCCCT
TTCGAAAGATCCCAACGAAAAGAGAGACCACATGGTCCTTCTTGAGTTTGTAACCGCTGCTGGGATTACA
CATGGCATGGATGAACTATACAAAAGGCCTGCAGCAAACGACGAAAACTACGCTGCATCAGTTTAATAAG
ATAAACCAGAGCGGCACGGCAAGCAGAGTATACGAGATTCGGTAGCCACCGCTGAGCATAACTAGCATAA
CCCCTTGGGGCCTCTAAACGGGTCTTGAGGGGTTTTTTGCTGAAACCTCAGGCATTTGAGAAGCACACGG
TCACACTGCTTCCGGTAGTCAATAAACCGGTAAACCAGCAATAGACATAAGCGGCTATTTAACGACCCTG
CCCTGAACCGACGACAAGCTGACGACCGGGTCTCCGCAAGTGGCACTTTTCGGGGAAATGTGCGCGGAAC
CCCTATTTGTTTATTTTTCTAAATACATTCAAATATGTATCCGCTCATGAATTAATTCTTAGAAAAACTC
ATCGAGCATCAAATGAAACTGCAATTTATTCATATCAGGATTATCAATACCATATTTTTGAAAAAGCCGT
TTCTGTAATGAAGGAGAAAACTCACCGAGGCAGTTCCATAGGATGGCAAGATCCTGGTATCGGTCTGCGA
TTCCGACTCGTCCAACATCAATACAACCTATTAATTTCCCCTCGTCAAAAATAAGGTTATCAAGTGAGAA
ATCACCATGAGTGACGACTGAATCCGGTGAGAATGGCAAAAGTTTATGCATTTCTTTCCAGACTTGTTCA
ACAGGCCAGCCATTACGCTCGTCATCAAAATCACTCGCATCAACCAAACCGTTATTCATTCGTGATTGCG
CCTGAGCGAGACGAAATACGCGGTCGCTGTTAAAAGGACAATTACAAACAGGAATCGAATGCAACCGGCG
CAGGAACACTGCCAGCGCATCAACAATATTTTCACCTGAATCAGGATATTCTTCTAATACCTGGAATGCT
GTTTTCCCGGGGATCGCAGTGGTGAGTAACCATGCATCATCAGGAGTACGGATAAAATGCTTGATGGTCG
GAAGAGGCATAAATTCCGTCAGCCAGTTTAGTCTGACCATCTCATCTGTAACATCATTGGCAACGCTACC
TTTGCCATGTTTCAGAAACAACTCTGGCGCATCGGGCTTCCCATACAATCGATAGATTGTCGCACCTGAT
TGCCCGACATTATCGCGAGCCCATTTATACCCATATAAATCAGCATCCATGTTGGAATTTAATCGCGGCC
TAGAGCAAGACGTTTCCCGTTGAATATGGCTCATACTCTTCCTTTTTCAATATTATTGAAGCATTTATCA
GGGTTATTGTCTCATGAGCGGATACATATTTGAATGTATTTAGAAAAATAAACAAATAGGCATGCTAGCG
CAGAAACGTCCTAGAAGATGCCAGGAGGATACTTAGCAGAGAGACAATAAGGCCGGAGCGAAGCCGTTTT
TCCATAGGCTCCGCCCCCCTGACGAACATCACGAAATCTGACGCTCAAATCAGTGGTGGCGAAACCCGAC
AGGACTATAAAGATACCAGGCGTTTCCCCCTGATGGCTCCCTCTTGCGCTCTCCTGTTCCCGTCCTGCGG
CGTCCGTGTTGTGGTGGAGGCTTTACCCAAATCACCACGTCCCGTTCCGTGTAGACAGTTCGCTCCAAGC
TGGGCTGTGTGCAAGAACCCCCCGTTCAGCCCGACTGCTGCGCCTTATCCGGTAACTATCATCTTGAGTC
CAACCCGGAAAGACACGACAAAACGCCACTGGCAGCAGCCATTGGTAACTGAGAATTAGTGGATTTAGAT
ATCGAGAGTCTTGAAGTGGTGGCCTAACAGAGGCTACACTGAAAGGACAGTATTTGGTATCTGCGCTCCA
CTAAAGCCAGTTACCAGGTTAAGCAGTTCCCCAACTGACTTAACCTTCGATCAAACCGCCTCCCCAGGCG
GTTTTTTCGTTTACAGAGCAGGAGATTACGACGATCGTAAAAGGATCTCAAGAAGATCCTTTACGGATTC
CCGACACCATCACTCTAGATTTCAGTGCAATTTATCTCTTCAAATGTAGCACCTGAAGTCAGCCCCATAC
GATATAAGTTGTAATTCTCATGTTAGTCATGCCCCGCGCCCACCGGAAGGAGCTGACTGGGTTGAAGGCT
CTCAAGGGCATCGGTCGAGATCCCGGTGCCTAATGAGTGAGCTAACTTACATTAATTGCGTTGCGCTCAC
TGCCCGCTTTCCAGTCGGGAAACCTGTCGTGCCAGCTGCATTAATGAATCGGCCAACGCGCGGGGAGAGG
CGGTTTGCGTATTGGGCGCCAGGGTGGTTTTTCTTTTCACCAGTGAGACGGGCAACAGCTGATTGCCCTT
CACCGCCTGGCCCTGAGAGAGTTGCAGCAAGCGGTCCACGCTGGTTTGCCCCAGCAGGCGAAAATCCTGT
TTGATGGTGGTTAACGGCGGGATATAACATGAGCTGTCTTCGGTATCGTCGTATCCCACTACCGAGATGT
CCGCACCAACGCGCAGCCCGGACTCGGTAATGGCGCGCATTGCGCCCAGCGCCATCTGATCGTTGGCAAC
CAGCATCGCAGTGGGAACGATGCCCTCATTCAGCATTTGCATGGTTTGTTGAAAACCGGACATGGCACTC
CAGTCGCCTTCCCGTTCCGCTATCGGCTGAATTTGATTGCGAGTGAGATATTTATGCCAGCCAGCCAGAC
GCAGACGCGCCGAGACAGAACTTAATGGGCCCGCTAACAGCGCGATTTGCTGGTGACCCAATGCGACCAG
ATGCTCCACGCCCAGTCGCGTACCGTCTTCATGGGAGAAAATAATACTGTTGATGGGTGTCTGGTCAGAG
ACATCAAGAAATAACGCCGGAACATTAGTGCAGGCAGCTTCCACAGCAATGGCATCCTGGTCATCCAGCG
GATAGTTAATGATCAGCCCACTGACGCGTTGCGCGAGAAGATTGTGCACCGCCGCTTTACAGGCTTCGAC
GCCGCTTCGTTCTACCATCGACACCACCACGCTGGCACCCAGTTGATCGGCGCGAGATTTAATCGCCGCG
ACAATTTGCGACGGCGCGTGCAGGGCCAGACTGGAGGTGGCAACGCCAATCAGCAACGACTGTTTGCCCG
CCAGTTGTTGTGCCACGCGGTTGGGAATGTAATTCAGCTCCGCCATCGCCGCTTCCACTTTTTCCCGCGT
TTTCGCAGAAACGTGGCTGGCCTGGTTCACCACGCGGGAAACGGTCTGATAAGAGACACCGGCATACTCT
GCGACATCGTATAACGTTACTGGTTTCACATTCACCACCCTGAATTGACTCTCTTCCGGGCGCTATCATG
CCATACCGCGAAAGGTTTTGCGCCATTCGATGGTGTCCGGGATCTCGACGCTCTCCCTTATG
Features (pLannotate 1.2.2; 12 found; start..end, strand, type, name):
     34..52      +  promoter       T7 promoter: promoter for bacteriophage T7 RNA polymerase
    151..864     +  CDS            hfriFP: hfriFP is a fluorescent protein published in 2013, derived from Herbaspirillum frisingense.
    874..894     +  CDS            ssrA tag (LVA) (fragment): C-terminal peptide that mediates degradation in bacteria through the ClpXP and ClpAP proteases (McGinness et al., 2006) mutant LVA variant that confers accelerated degradation under some conditions (Andersen et al., 1998)
    972..1019    +  terminator     T7 terminator: transcription terminator for bacteriophage T7 RNA polymerase
   1183..1240    +  promoter       AmpR promoter (fragment): bla
   1249..2064    -  CDS            KanR: aminoglycoside phosphotransferase; aph(3')-Ia; confers resistance to kanamycin in bacteria or G418 (Geneticin®) in eukaryotes
   2065..2156    -  promoter       AmpR promoter: bla
   2174..2809    -  rep_origin     ColA ori: Plasmids containing the ColA origin of replication can be propagated in E. coli cells that contain additional plasmids with compatible origins.
   2894..2958    -  CDS            TcR (fragment): tetracycline efflux protein; tet; confers resistance to tetracycline
   2973..2994    -  protein_bind   CAP binding site: CAP binding activates transcription in the presence of cAMP. E. coli catabolite activator protein
   3007..4089    -  CDS            lacI: lac repressor; lacI; The lac repressor binds to the lac operator to inhibit transcription in E. coli. This inhibition can be relieved by adding lactose or isopropyl-β-D-thiogalactopyranoside (IPTG).
   4090..4167    -  promoter       lacI promoter: lacI
