>Addgene plasmid #111908 | IL-8 toehold switch sensor | addgene full sequence | sequence record 217893 | Addgene NGS Result
AAGTCTAACGCTGCTCTGGGCTAACTGTCGCGCTAATACGACTCACTATAGGGAAAGCTTTACAATAATT
TCTGTGTTGGCGCAGTGTGGGACTTTAGAACAGAGGAGATAAAGATGCACACTGCGCCTAACCTGGCGGC
AGCGCAAAAGATGCGTAAAGGAGAAGAACTTTTCACTGGAGTTGTCCCAATTCTTGTTGAATTAGATGGT
GATGTTAATGGGCACAAATTTTCTGTCAGTGGAGAGGGTGAAGGTGATGCAACATACGGAAAACTTACCC
TTAAATTTATTTGCACTACTGGAAAACTACCTGTTCCGTGGCCAACACTTGTCACTACTTTCGGTTATGG
TGTTCAATGCTTTGCGAGATACCCAGATCACATGAAACAGCATGACTTTTTCAAGAGTGCCATGCCCGAA
GGTTACGTACAGGAAAGAACTATATTTTTCAAAGATGACGGGAACTACAAGACACGTGCTGAAGTCAAGT
TTGAAGGTGATACCCTTGTTAATAGAATCGAGTTAAAAGGTATTGATTTTAAAGAAGATGGAAACATTCT
TGGACACAAATTGGAATACAACTATAACTCACACAATGTATACATCATGGCAGACAAACAAAAGAATGGA
ATCAAAGTTAACTTCAAAATTAGACACAACATTGAAGATGGAAGCGTTCAACTAGCAGACCATTATCAAC
AAAATACTCCGATTGGCGATGGCCCTGTCCTTTTACCAGACAACCATTACCTGTCCACACAATCTGCCCT
TTCGAAAGATCCCAACGAAAAGAGAGACCACATGGTCCTTCTTGAGTTTGTAACCGCTGCTGGGATTACA
CATGGCATGGATGAACTATACAAAAGGCCTGCAGCAAACGACGAAAACTACGCTGCATCAGTTTAATAAG
ATAAACCAGAGCGGCACGGCAAGCAGAGTATACGAGATTCGGTAGCCACCGCTGAGCAATAACTAGCATA
ACCCCTTGGGGCCTCTAAACGGGTCTTGAGGGGTTTTTTGCTGAAACCTCAGGCATTTGAGAAGCACACG
GTCACACTGCTTCCGGTAGTCAATAAACCGGTAAACCAGCAATAGACATAAGCGGCTATTTAACGACCCT
GCCCTGAACCGACGACAAGCTGACGACCGGGTCTCCGCAAGTGGCACTTTTCGGGGAAATGTGCGCGGAA
CCCCTATTTGTTTATTTTTCTAAATACATTCAAATATGTATCCGCTCATGAATTAATTCTTAGAAAAACT
CATCGAGCATCAAATGAAACTGCAATTTATTCATATCAGGATTATCAATACCATATTTTTGAAAAAGCCG
TTTCTGTAATGAAGGAGAAAACTCACCGAGGCAGTTCCATAGGATGGCAAGATCCTGGTATCGGTCTGCG
ATTCCGACTCGTCCAACATCAATACAACCTATTAATTTCCCCTCGTCAAAAATAAGGTTATCAAGTGAGA
AATCACCATGAGTGACGACTGAATCCGGTGAGAATGGCAAAAGTTTATGCATTTCTTTCCAGACTTGTTC
AACAGGCCAGCCATTACGCTCGTCATCAAAATCACTCGCATCAACCAAACCGTTATTCATTCGTGATTGC
GCCTGAGCGAGACGAAATACGCGGTCGCTGTTAAAAGGACAATTACAAACAGGAATCGAATGCAACCGGC
GCAGGAACACTGCCAGCGCATCAACAATATTTTCACCTGAATCAGGATATTCTTCTAATACCTGGAATGC
TGTTTTCCCGGGGATCGCAGTGGTGAGTAACCATGCATCATCAGGAGTACGGATAAAATGCTTGATGGTC
GGAAGAGGCATAAATTCCGTCAGCCAGTTTAGTCTGACCATCTCATCTGTAACATCATTGGCAACGCTAC
CTTTGCCATGTTTCAGAAACAACTCTGGCGCATCGGGCTTCCCATACAATCGATAGATTGTCGCACCTGA
TTGCCCGACATTATCGCGAGCCCATTTATACCCATATAAATCAGCATCCATGTTGGAATTTAATCGCGGC
CTAGAGCAAGACGTTTCCCGTTGAATATGGCTCATACTCTTCCTTTTTCAATATTATTGAAGCATTTATC
AGGGTTATTGTCTCATGAGCGGATACATATTTGAATGTATTTAGAAAAATAAACAAATAGGCATGCTAGC
GCAGAAACGTCCTAGAAGATGCCAGGAGGATACTTAGCAGAGAGACAATAAGGCCGGAGCGAAGCCGTTT
TTCCATAGGCTCCGCCCCCCTGACGAACATCACGAAATCTGACGCTCAAATCAGTGGTGGCGAAACCCGA
CAGGACTATAAAGATACCAGGCGTTTCCCCCTGATGGCTCCCTCTTGCGCTCTCCTGTTCCCGTCCTGCG
GCGTCCGTGTTGTGGTGGAGGCTTTACCCAAATCACCACGTCCCGTTCCGTGTAGACAGTTCGCTCCAAG
CTGGGCTGTGTGCAAGAACCCCCCGTTCAGCCCGACTGCTGCGCCTTATCCGGTAACTATCATCTTGAGT
CCAACCCGGAAAGACACGACAAAACGCCACTGGCAGCAGCCATTGGTAACTGAGAATTAGTGGATTTAGA
TATCGAGAGTCTTGAAGTGGTGGCCTAACAGAGGCTACACTGAAAGGACAGTATTTGGTATCTGCGCTCC
ACTAAAGCCAGTTACCAGGTTAAGCAGTTCCCCAACTGACTTAACCTTCGATCAAACCGCCTCCCCAGGC
GGTTTTTTCGTTTACAGAGCAGGAGATTACGACGATCGTAAAAGGATCTCAAGAAGATCCTTTACGGATT
CCCGACACCATCACTCTAGATTTCAGTGCAATTTATCTCTTCAAATGTAGCACCTGAAGTCAGCCCCATA
CGATATAAGTTGTAATTCTCATGTTAGTCATGCCCCGCGCCCACCGGAAGGAGCTGACTGGGTTGAAGGC
TCTCAAGGGCATCGGTCGAGATCCCGGTGCCTAATGAGTGAGCTAACTTACATTAATTGCGTTGCGCTCA
CTGCCCGCTTTCCAGTCGGGAAACCTGTCGTGCCAGCTGCATTAATGAATCGGCCAACGCGCGGGGAGAG
GCGGTTTGCGTATTGGGCGCCAGGGTGGTTTTTCTTTTCACCAGTGAGACGGGCAACAGCTGATTGCCCT
TCACCGCCTGGCCCTGAGAGAGTTGCAGCAAGCGGTCCACGCTGGTTTGCCCCAGCAGGCGAAAATCCTG
TTTGATGGTGGTTAACGGCGGGATATAACATGAGCTGTCTTCGGTATCGTCGTATCCCACTACCGAGATG
TCCGCACCAACGCGCAGCCCGGACTCGGTAATGGCGCGCATTGCGCCCAGCGCCATCTGATCGTTGGCAA
CCAGCATCGCAGTGGGAACGATGCCCTCATTCAGCATTTGCATGGTTTGTTGAAAACCGGACATGGCACT
CCAGTCGCCTTCCCGTTCCGCTATCGGCTGAATTTGATTGCGAGTGAGATATTTATGCCAGCCAGCCAGA
CGCAGACGCGCCGAGACAGAACTTAATGGGCCCGCTAACAGCGCGATTTGCTGGTGACCCAATGCGACCA
GATGCTCCACGCCCAGTCGCGTACCGTCTTCATGGGAGAAAATAATACTGTTGATGGGTGTCTGGTCAGA
GACATCAAGAAATAACGCCGGAACATTAGTGCAGGCAGCTTCCACAGCAATGGCATCCTGGTCATCCAGC
GGATAGTTAATGATCAGCCCACTGACGCGTTGCGCGAGAAGATTGTGCACCGCCGCTTTACAGGCTTCGA
CGCCGCTTCGTTCTACCATCGACACCACCACGCTGGCACCCAGTTGATCGGCGCGAGATTTAATCGCCGC
GACAATTTGCGACGGCGCGTGCAGGGCCAGACTGGAGGTGGCAACGCCAATCAGCAACGACTGTTTGCCC
GCCAGTTGTTGTGCCACGCGGTTGGGAATGTAATTCAGCTCCGCCATCGCCGCTTCCACTTTTTCCCGCG
TTTTCGCAGAAACGTGGCTGGCCTGGTTCACCACGCGGGAAACGGTCTGATAAGAGACACCGGCATACTC
TGCGACATCGTATAACGTTACTGGTTTCACATTCACCACCCTGAATTGACTCTCTTCCGGGCGCTATCAT
GCCATACCGCGAAAGGTTTTGCGCCATTCGATGGTGTCCGGGATCTCGACGCTCTCCCTTATG
Features (pLannotate 1.2.2; 12 found; start..end, strand, type, name):
     34..52      +  promoter       T7 promoter: promoter for bacteriophage T7 RNA polymerase
    151..864     +  CDS            hfriFP: hfriFP is a fluorescent protein published in 2013, derived from Herbaspirillum frisingense.
    874..894     +  CDS            ssrA tag (LVA) (fragment): C-terminal peptide that mediates degradation in bacteria through the ClpXP and ClpAP proteases (McGinness et al., 2006) mutant LVA variant that confers accelerated degradation under some conditions (Andersen et al., 1998)
    973..1020    +  terminator     T7 terminator: transcription terminator for bacteriophage T7 RNA polymerase
   1184..1241    +  promoter       AmpR promoter (fragment): bla
   1250..2065    -  CDS            KanR: aminoglycoside phosphotransferase; aph(3')-Ia; confers resistance to kanamycin in bacteria or G418 (Geneticin®) in eukaryotes
   2066..2157    -  promoter       AmpR promoter: bla
   2175..2810    -  rep_origin     ColA ori: Plasmids containing the ColA origin of replication can be propagated in E. coli cells that contain additional plasmids with compatible origins.
   2895..2959    -  CDS            TcR (fragment): tetracycline efflux protein; tet; confers resistance to tetracycline
   2974..2995    -  protein_bind   CAP binding site: CAP binding activates transcription in the presence of cAMP. E. coli catabolite activator protein
   3008..4090    -  CDS            lacI: lac repressor; lacI; The lac repressor binds to the lac operator to inhibit transcription in E. coli. This inhibition can be relieved by adding lactose or isopropyl-β-D-thiogalactopyranoside (IPTG).
   4091..4168    -  promoter       lacI promoter: lacI
