[The description below was written by a language model from this plasmid's Addgene catalogue record and pLannotate feature annotations shown in this document.]
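Description:
IL-8 toehold switch sensor is a low-copy bacterial synthetic-biology plasmid of about 4.2 kb built on the pCOLA backbone. It replicates from the ColA origin, which is compatible with other common E. coli origins, and is selected with kanamycin through an aph(3')-Ia resistance gene driven by a bla-type promoter. The backbone also carries lacI with its own promoter, plus remnants such as a CAP binding site and short fragments of a tetracycline resistance gene and an AmpR promoter, which appear to be non-functional leftovers.

The payload is a single T7-driven transcription unit. A T7 promoter is followed by roughly 100 nt of unannotated sequence, which is where the toehold switch riboregulator would be expected to lie, although the feature table does not mark it. Next comes a fluorescent protein reading frame of about 714 nt, a fragment of the ssrA (LVA) degradation tag, and a T7 terminator. The catalogue describes the output as GFP, whereas the automated annotation labels this frame hfriFP. That label is probably a best-match call from the annotation tool, and the catalogue description is the more reliable of the two. In a toehold switch, the ribosome binding site and start codon are sequestered in an RNA hairpin, so the reporter is transcribed but not translated. Binding of a complementary trigger RNA, here IL-8 mRNA, to the single-stranded toehold opens the hairpin and allows translation. The degradation tag would shorten reporter half-life in cells.

The associated publication concerns a low-cost paper-based platform for analysing gut microbiota and host biomarkers, with this sensor reporting IL-8 transcript as fluorescence. The depositor and sequencing-derived records differ by one nucleotide and have the same feature layout.
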