Addgene plasmid #111908: IL-8 toehold switch sensor
Purpose: Toehold switch sensor to detect IL-8 mRNA with GFP output
Depositing lab: James Collins. Depositing organization: Massachusetts Institute of Technology. Publication: A low-cost paper-based synthetic biology platform for analyzing gut microbiota and host biomarkers. Takahashi MK, Tan X, Dy AJ, Braff D, Akana RT, Furuta Y, Donghia N, Ananthakrishnan A, Collins JJ. Nat Commun. 2018 Aug 21;9(1):3347. doi: 10.1038/s41467-018-05864-4. PubMed 30131493.
Backbone
  Vector backbone: pCOLA
  Vector type: Synthetic Biology
Growth in bacteria
  Bacterial resistance: Kanamycin, 50 μg/mL
  Growth temperature: 37°C
  Growth strain: NEB Stable
  Copy number: Low Copy
Gene/Insert
  Gene/Insert name: IL8 toehold switch sensor
  Promoter: T7
  Cloning method: Gibson Cloning
  Sequencing primers: 5′ ttcaccaccctgaattgactc
Terms and licenses: Academic/Nonprofit Terms; Industry Terms: Not Available to Industry
How to cite: IL-8 toehold switch sensor was a gift from James Collins (Addgene plasmid # 111908 ; http://n2t.net/addgene:111908 ; RRID:Addgene_111908)
